Addgene plasmid #208736: pSR1037
Purpose: Characterization plasmid for PSarA1 (sfgfp expressed from PSarA1 on the S. aureus pC194 replicon)
Depositing lab: Lauren Andrews. Depositing organization: University of Massachusetts, Amherst. Publication: Toolbox of Characterized Genetic Parts for Staphylococcus aureus. Rondthaler SN, Sarker B, Howitz N, Shah I, Andrews LB. ACS Synth Biol. 2023 Dec 8. doi: 10.1021/acssynbio.3c00325. PubMed 38064657.
Backbone
  Vector backbone: pCM29
  Backbone size w/o insert (bp): 6603
  Total vector size (bp): 6565
  Modifications to backbone: Changed promoter expressing sfgfp to PSarA1
  Vector type: Bacterial Expression, Synthetic Biology
Growth in bacteria
  Bacterial resistance: Ampicillin, 100 μg/mL
  Growth temperature: 37°C
  Growth strain: DH5alpha
  Copy number: High Copy
Gene/Insert
  Gene/Insert name: PSarA1
  Species: Staphylococcus aureus
  Insert size (bp): 43
  Cloning method: Restriction Enzyme; 5′ cloning site BbsI (destroyed during cloning); 3′ cloning site BbsI (destroyed during cloning)
  Sequencing primers: 5′ aaatcgacactgaatttgc
Terms and licenses: Academic/Nonprofit Terms; Industry Terms: Not Available to Industry
Depositor comments: Chloramphenicol resistance in S. aureus
How to cite: pSR1037 was a gift from Lauren Andrews (Addgene plasmid # 208736 ; http://n2t.net/addgene:208736 ; RRID:Addgene_208736)
