[The description below was written by a language model from this plasmid's Addgene catalogue record and pLannotate feature annotations shown in this document.]
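Description:
pSR1037 is an E. coli–Staphylococcus aureus shuttle plasmid built on the pCM29 backbone and used to characterize a genetic part, the S. aureus promoter PSarA1. The 6,565 bp construct has two replication and selection systems. For cloning and propagation in E. coli it carries a high-copy ColE1/pUC-type origin and the β-lactamase gene (AmpR) with its own promoter, giving ampicillin resistance. For maintenance in S. aureus it carries the pC194 replicon, annotated here as a Rep protein that nicks the plasmid to start rolling-circle replication. A staphylococcal chloramphenicol acetyltransferase (cat) gene provides chloramphenicol resistance in that host, as the depositor notes.

The payload is a superfolder GFP reporter on the reverse strand. According to the record, the promoter that originally drove sfgfp in pCM29 was replaced with the 43 bp PSarA1 sequence, inserted by BbsI-based cloning that destroyed both sites. The promoter is too short to appear in the automated feature table, but the purpose field identifies it as the element expressing sfgfp, presumably lying upstream of the reporter. Green fluorescence therefore reports PSarA1 transcriptional activity in S. aureus.

The table also lists many small fragments: lacZα, lacI, the lac promoter and operator, a CAP binding site, bom, rop, a piece of the pUC multiple cloning site, and short matches to a His tag and to micrococcal nuclease. These are most likely remnants of the pUC-derived cloning backbone or incidental annotation hits rather than functional parts. The plasmid belongs to a toolbox of characterized genetic parts for S. aureus synthetic biology.
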