Features (pLannotate 1.2.2; 17 found; start..end, strand, type, name):
    222..869     +  CDS            cat: CAT1_STAAU - Experimental evidence at transcript level: Swiss-Prot protein existence level 2. This enzyme is an effector of chloramphenicol resistance in bacteria. From Staphylococcus aureus.
   1405..1559    +  CDS            lacZα (fragment): LacZα fragment of β-galactosidase; lacZ fragment
   1565..1664    -  misc_feature   bom (fragment): basis of mobility region from pBR322
   1766..1801    -  CDS            rop (fragment): Rop protein, which maintains plasmids at low copy number; rop
   1896..2000    +  promoter       AmpR promoter: bla
   2001..2861    +  CDS            AmpR: β-lactamase; bla; confers resistance to ampicillin, carbenicillin, and related antibiotics
   3032..3620    +  rep_origin     ori: high-copy-number ColE1/pMB1/pBR322/pUC origin of replication
   3803..3895    +  CDS            lacI (fragment): lac repressor; lacI; The lac repressor binds to the lac operator to inhibit transcription in E. coli. This inhibition can be relieved by adding lactose or isopropyl-β-D-thiogalactopyranoside (IPTG).
   3908..3929    +  protein_bind   CAP binding site: CAP binding activates transcription in the presence of cAMP. E. coli catabolite activator protein
   3944..3974    +  promoter       lac promoter: promoter for the E. coli lac operon
   3982..3998    +  protein_bind   lac operator: The lac repressor binds to the lac operator to inhibit transcription in E. coli. This inhibition can be relieved by adding lactose or isopropyl-β-D-thiogalactopyranoside (IPTG). lac repressor encoded by lacI
   4040..4058    -  CDS            9xHis (fragment): 9xHis affinity tag
   4064..4777    -  CDS            Superfolder GFP: Superfolder GFP is a basic (constitutively fluorescent) green fluorescent protein published in 2005, derived from Aequorea victoria. It is reported to be a very rapidly-maturing weak dimer.
   5024..5059    +  misc_feature   MCS (fragment): pUC18/19 multiple cloning site
   5055..5264    -  CDS            YPCD_STAAU (fragment): Protein predicted: Swiss-Prot protein existence level 4. From Staphylococcus aureus.
   5431..5447    -  CDS            MNase (fragment): micrococcal nuclease from Staphylococcus aureus
   5655..6329    -  CDS            REPX_STAAU: Protein inferred from homology: Swiss-Prot protein existence level 3. Produces a single-strand nick in a specific site of the plasmid, and this nick results in single-strand replication by rolling circle mechanism. From Staphylococcus aureus.
>Addgene plasmid #208736 | pSR1037 | addgene full sequence | sequence record 412351 | Addgene NGS Result
AAAAAAACACAAAAGACCACATTTTTTAATGTGGTCTTTTATTCTTCAACTAAAGCACCCATTAGTTCAA
CAAACGAAAATTGGATAAAGTGGGATATTTTTAAAATATATATTTATGTTACAGTAATATTGACTTTTAA
AAAAGGATTGATTCTAATGAAGAAAGCAGACAAGTAAGCCTCCTAAATTCACTTTAGATAAAAATTTAGG
AGGCATATCAAATGAACTTTAATAAAATTGATTTAGACAATTGGAAGAGAAAAGAGATATTTAATCATTA
TTTGAACCAACAAACGACTTTTAGTATAACCACAGAAATTGATATTAGTGTTTTATACCGAAACATAAAA
CAAGAAGGATATAAATTTTACCCTGCATTTATTTTCTTAGTGACAAGGGTGATAAACTCAAATACAGCTT
TTAGAACTGGTTACAATAGCGACGGAGAGTTAGGTTATTGGGATAAGTTAGAGCCACTTTATACAATTTT
TGATGGTGTATCTAAAACATTCTCTGGTATTTGGACTCCTGTAAAGAATGACTTCAAAGAGTTTTATGAT
TTATACCTTTCTGATGTAGAGAAATATAATGGTTCGGGGAAATTGTTTCCCAAAACACCTATACCTGAAA
ATGCTTTTTCTCTTTCTATTATTCCATGGACTTCATTTACTGGGTTTAACTTAAATATCAATAATAATAG
TAATTACCTTCTACCCATTATTACAGCAGGAAAATTCATTAATAAAGGTAATTCAATATATTTACCGCTA
TCTTTACAGGTACATCATTCTGTTTGTGATGGTTATCATGCAGGATTGTTTATGAACTCTATTCAGGAAT
TGTCAGATAGGCCTAATGACTGGCTTTTATAATATGAGATAATGCCGACTGTACTTTTTACAGTCGGTTT
TCTAATGTCACTAACCTGCCCCGTTAGTTGAAGAAGGTTTTTATATTACAGCTCCAGATCCATATCCTTC
TTTTTCTGAACCGACTTCTCCTTTTTCGCTTCTTTATTCCAATTGCTTTATTGACGTTGAGCCTCGGAAC
CCTTAACAATCCCAAAACTTGTCGAATGGTCGGCTTAATAGCTCACGCTATGCCGACATTCGTCTGCAAG
TTTAGTTAAGGGTTCTTCTCAACGCACAATAAATTTTCTCGGCATAAATGCGTGGTCTAATTTTTATTTT
TAATAACCTTGATAGCAAAAAATGCCATTCCAATACAAAACCACATACCTATAATCGATAACCACATAAC
AGTCATAAAACCACTCCTTTTTAACAAACTTTATCACAAGAAATATTTAAATTTTAAATGCCTTTATTTT
GAATTTTAAGGGGCATTTTAAAGATTTAGGGGTAAATCATATAGTTTTATGCCTAAAAACCTACAGAAGC
TTGGCACTGGCCGTCGTTTTACAACGTCGTGACTGGGAAAACCCTGGCGTTACCCAACTTAATCGCCTTG
CAGCACATCCCCCTTTCGCCAGCTGGCGTAATAGCGAAGAGGCCCGCACCGATCGCCCTTCCCAACAGTT
GCGCAGCCTGAATGGCGAATGGCGCCTGATGCGGTATTTTCTCCTTACGCATCTGTGCGGTATTTCACAC
CGCATATGGTGCACTCTCAGTACAATCTGCTCTGATGCCGCATAGTTAAGCCAGCCCCGACACCCGCCAA
CACCCGCTGACGCGCCCTGACGGGCTTGTCTGCTCCCGGCATCCGCTTACAGACAAGCTGTGACCGTCTC
CGGGAGCTGCATGTGTCAGAGGTTTTCACCGTCATCACCGAAACGCGCGAGACGAAAGGGCCTCGTGATA
CGCCTATTTTTATAGGTTAATGTCATGATAATAATGGTTTCTTAGACGTCAGGTGGCACTTTTCGGGGAA
ATGTGCGCGGAACCCCTATTTGTTTATTTTTCTAAATACATTCAAATATGTATCCGCTCATGAGACAATA
ACCCTGATAAATGCTTCAATAATATTGAAAAAGGAAGAGTATGAGTATTCAACATTTCCGTGTCGCCCTT
ATTCCCTTTTTTGCGGCATTTTGCCTTCCTGTTTTTGCTCACCCAGAAACGCTGGTGAAAGTAAAAGATG
CTGAAGATCAGTTGGGTGCACGAGTGGGTTACATCGAACTGGATCTCAACAGCGGTAAGATCCTTGAGAG
TTTTCGCCCCGAAGAACGTTTTCCAATGATGAGCACTTTTAAAGTTCTGCTATGTGGCGCGGTATTATCC
CGTATTGACGCCGGGCAAGAGCAACTCGGTCGCCGCATACACTATTCTCAGAATGACTTGGTTGAGTACT
CACCAGTCACAGAAAAGCATCTTACGGATGGCATGACAGTAAGAGAATTATGCAGTGCTGCCATAACCAT
GAGTGATAACACTGCGGCCAACTTACTTCTGACAACGATCGGAGGACCGAAGGAGCTAACCGCTTTTTTG
CACAACATGGGGGATCATGTAACTCGCCTTGATCGTTGGGAACCGGAGCTGAATGAAGCCATACCAAACG
ACGAGCGTGACACCACGATGCCTGTAGCAATGGCAACAACGTTGCGCAAACTATTAACTGGCGAACTACT
TACTCTAGCTTCCCGGCAACAATTAATAGACTGGATGGAGGCGGATAAAGTTGCAGGACCACTTCTGCGC
TCGGCCCTTCCGGCTGGCTGGTTTATTGCTGATAAATCTGGAGCCGGTGAGCGTGGGTCTCGCGGTATCA
TTGCAGCACTGGGGCCAGATGGTAAGCCCTCCCGTATCGTAGTTATCTACACGACGGGGAGTCAGGCAAC
TATGGATGAACGAAATAGACAGATCGCTGAGATAGGTGCCTCACTGATTAAGCATTGGTAACTGTCAGAC
CAAGTTTACTCATATATACTTTAGATTGATTTAAAACTTCATTTTTAATTTAAAAGGATCTAGGTGAAGA
TCCTTTTTGATAATCTCATGACCAAAATCCCTTAACGTGAGTTTTCGTTCCACTGAGCGTCAGACCCCGT
AGAAAAGATCAAAGGATCTTCTTGAGATCCTTTTTTTCTGCGCGTAATCTGCTGCTTGCAAACAAAAAAA
CCACCGCTACCAGCGGTGGTTTGTTTGCCGGATCAAGAGCTACCAACTCTTTTTCCGAAGGTAACTGGCT
TCAGCAGAGCGCAGATACCAAATACTGTTCTTCTAGTGTAGCCGTAGTTAGGCCACCACTTCAAGAACTC
TGTAGCACCGCCTACATACCTCGCTCTGCTAATCCTGTTACCAGTGGCTGCTGCCAGTGGCGATAAGTCG
TGTCTTACCGGGTTGGACTCAAGACGATAGTTACCGGATAAGGCGCAGCGGTCGGGCTGAACGGGGGGTT
CGTGCACACAGCCCAGCTTGGAGCGAACGACCTACACCGAACTGAGATACCTACAGCGTGAGCTATGAGA
AAGCGCCACGCTTCCCGAAGGGAGAAAGGCGGACAGGTATCCGGTAAGCGGCAGGGTCGGAACAGGAGAG
CGCACGAGGGAGCTTCCAGGGGGAAACGCCTGGTATCTTTATAGTCCTGTCGGGTTTCGCCACCTCTGAC
TTGAGCGTCGATTTTTGTGATGCTCGTCAGGGGGGCGGAGCCTATGGAAAAACGCCAGCAACGCGGCCTT
TTTACGGTTCCTGGCCTTTTGCTGGCCTTTTGCTCACATGTTCTTTCCTGCGTTATCCCCTGATTCTGTG
GATAACCGTATTACCGCCTTTGAGTGAGCTGATACCGCTCGCCGCAGCCGAACGACCGAGCGCAGCGAGT
CAGTGAGCGAGGAAGCGGAAGAGCGCCCAATACGCAAACCGCCTCTCCCCGCGCGTTGGCCGATTCATTA
ATGCAGCTGGCACGACAGGTTTCCCGACTGGAAAGCGGGCAGTGAGCGCAACGCAATTAATGTGAGTTAG
CTCACTCATTAGGCACCCCAGGCTTTACACTTTATGCTTCCGGCTCGTATGTTGTGTGGAATTGTGAGCG
GATAACAATTTCACACAGGAAACAGCTATGACATGATTACGAATTCTTAGTGGTGGTGGTGGTGGTGGGA
TCCTTTGTAGAGCTCATCCATGCCATGTGTAATCCCAGCAGCAGTTACAAACTCAAGAAGGACCATGTGG
TCACGCTTTTCGTTAGGATCTTTCGAAAGGACAGATTGTGTCGACAGGTAATGGTTGTCTGGTAAAAGGA
CAGGGCCATCGCCAATTGGAGTATTTTGTTGATAATGGTCTGCTAGTTGAACGGAACCATCTTCAACGTT
GTGGCGAATTTTGAAGTTAGCTTTGATTCCATTCTTTTGTTTGTCTGCCGTGATGTATACATTGTGTGAG
TTAAAGTTGTACTCGAGTTTGTGTCCAAGAATGTTTCCATCTTCTTTAAAATCAATACCCTTTAACTCGA
TACGATTAACAAGGGTATCACCTTCAAACTTGACTTCAGCACGCGTCTTGTAGGTCCCGTCATCTTTGAA
AGATATAGTGCGTTCCTGTACATAACCTTCAGGCATGGCACTCTTGAAAAAGTCATGACGTTTCATGTGA
TCCGGATAACGGGAAAAGCATTGAACACCATAGGTCAGAGTAGTGACAAGTGTTGGCCACGGAACAGGTA
GTTTTCCAGTAGTGCAAATAAATTTAAGGGTGAGTTTTCCGTTTGTAGCATCACCTTCACCCTCTCCACG
GACAGAAAATTTGTGCCCATTAACATCACCATCTAATTCAACAAGAATTGGGACAACTCCAGTGAAAAGT
TCTTCTCCTTTGCTCATAAATAATCATCCTCCTAAGGTACCCGGGGATCCGATGCATCTTGCTCGATACA
TTTGCCCGATAATATATTGATATCTAATCTTTATTTATTATAGATATGTTAGTCATAATTTTGCATTAAA
GCACGTTAATTATAACTAATTAAAAATGAGAAGTAAACAAAAAAGTGCTCCCAAATTATTCATTAGACAC
AGTGATTGTATTTCTGGGTTAGCATTTGGTTTAGTCAAAAATATCAGGCTAGCGGATCCTCTAGAGTCGA
CCTGCAGGCATGCAAGCTTTTAAAAAGCAAATATGAGCCAAATAAATATATTCTAATTCTACAAACAAAA
ATTTGAGCAAATTCAGTGTCGATTTTTTAAGACACTGCCCAGTTACATGCAAATTAAAATTTTCATGATT
TTTTATAGTTCCTAACAGGGTTAAAATTTGTATAACGAAAGTATAATGTTTATATAACGTTAGTATAATA
AAGCATTTTAACATTATACTTTTGATAATCGTTTATCGTCGTCATCACAATAACTTTTAAAATACTCGTG
CATAATTCAACAGCTGACCTCCCAATAACTACATGGTGTTATCGGGAGGTCAGCTGTTAGCACTTATATT
TTGTTATTGTTCTTCCTCGATTTCGTCTATCATTTTGTGATTAATTTCTCTTTTTTCTTGTTCTGTTAAG
TCATAAAGTTCACTAGCTAAATACTCTTTTTGTTTCCAAATATAAAAAATTTGATAGATATATTCGGTTG
GATCAATTTCTTTTAAGTAATCTAAATCCCCATTTTTTAATTTCTTTTTAGCCTCTTTAAATAATCCTGA
ATAAACTAATACCTGTTTACCTTTAAGTGATTTATAAAATGCATCAAAGACTTTTTGATTTATTAAATAA
TCACTATCTTTACCAGAATACTTAGCCATTTCATATAATTCTTTATTATTATTTTGTCTTATTTTTTGAA
CTTGAACTTGTGTTATTTCTGAAATGCCCGTTACATCACGCCATAAATCTAACCATTCTTGTTGGCTAAT
ATAATATCTTTTATCTGTGAAATACGATTTATTTACTGCAATTAACACATGAAAATGAGGATTATAATCA
TCTCTTTTTTTATTATATGTAATCTCTAACTTACGAACATATCCCTTTATAACACTACCTACTTTTTTTC
TCTTTATAAGTTTTCTAAAAGAATTATTATAACGTTTTATTTCATTTTCTAATTCATCACTCATTACATT
AGGTGTAGTCAAAGTTAAAAAGATAAACTCCTTTTTCTCTTGCTGCTTAATATATTGCATCATCAAAGAT
AAACCCAATGCATCTTTTCTAGCTTTTCTCCAAGCACAGACAGGACAAAATCGATTTTTACAAGAATTAG
CTTTATATAATTTCTGTTTTTCTAAAGTTTTATCAGCTACAAAAGACAGAAATGTATTGCAATCTTCAAC
TAAATCCATTTGATTCTCTCCAATATGACGTTTAATAAATTTCTGAAATACTTGATTTCTTTGTTTTTTC
TCAGTATACTTTTCCATGTTATAACACATAAAAACAACTTAGTTTTCACAAACTATGACAATAAAAAAAG
TTGCTTTTTCCCCTTTCTATGTATGTTTTTTACTAGTCATTTAAAACGATACATTAATAGGTACGAAAAA
GCAACTTTTTTTGCGCTTAAAACCAGTCATACCAATAACTTAAGGGTAACTAGCCTCGCCGGCAATAGTT
ACCCTTATTATCAAGATAAGAAAGAAAAGGATTTTTCGCTACGCTCAAATCCTTT
